>Addgene plasmid #136211 | pCDNA4.TO-ORF50-2xCSTREP | addgene full sequence | sequence record 267582 | Addgene NGS Result
GACGGATCGGGAGATCTCCCGATCCCCTATGGTGCACTCTCAGTACAATCTGCTCTGATGCCGCATAGTT
AAGCCAGTATCTGCTCCCTGCTTGTGTGTTGGAGGTCGCTGAGTAGTGCGCGAGCAAAATTTAAGCTACA
ACAAGGCAAGGCTTGACCGACAATTGCATGAAGAATCTGCTTAGGGTTAGGCGTTTTGCGCTGCTTCGCG
ATGTACGGGCCAGATATACGCGTTGACATTGATTATTGACTAGTTATTAATAGTAATCAATTACGGGGTC
ATTAGTTCATAGCCCATATATGGAGTTCCGCGTTACATAACTTACGGTAAATGGCCCGCCTGGCTGACCG
CCCAACGACCCCCGCCCATTGACGTCAATAATGACGTATGTTCCCATAGTAACGCCAATAGGGACTTTCC
ATTGACGTCAATGGGTGGAGTATTTACGGTAAACTGCCCACTTGGCAGTACATCAAGTGTATCATATGCC
AAGTACGCCCCCTATTGACGTCAATGACGGTAAATGGCCCGCCTGGCATTATGCCCAGTACATGACCTTA
TGGGACTTTCCTACTTGGCAGTACATCTACGTATTAGTCATCGCTATTACCATGGTGATGCGGTTTTGGC
AGTACATCAATGGGCGTGGATAGCGGTTTGACTCACGGGGATTTCCAAGTCTCCACCCCATTGACGTCAA
TGGGAGTTTGTTTTGGCACCAAAATCAACGGGACTTTCCAAAATGTCGTAACAACTCCGCCCCATTGACG
CAAATGGGCGGTAGGCGTGTACGGTGGGAGGTCTATATAAGCAGAGCTCTCCCTATCAGTGATAGAGATC
TCCCTATCAGTGATAGAGATCGTCGACGAGCTCGTTTAGTGAACCGTCAGATCGCCTGGAGACGCCATCC
ACGCTGTTTTGACCTCCATAGAAGACACCGGGACCGATCCAGCCTCCGGACTCTAGCGTTTAAACTTAAG
CTTGGTACCGAGCTCGGATCCACTAGTCCAGTGTGGTGGAATTCATGAAAGAATGTTCCAAGCTTGGTGC
GCTATGTGGTCTGTTTACAGACATTAACATGTTTAACCTTTTCTGCTTTTTTCGTGCCTCTCGAATGAGG
ACCAAAGGCGCGGCCGGGTACAACGTGCCATGCGCAGAGGCATCCCAAGGCATTATTCGGATCCTCACGG
AGAGGATCTTATTCTGCACAGAAAAGGCATTTCTGACAGCCGCATGCAGCGGGGTGAGCCTGCCTCCAGC
CATATGTAAGCTACTACACGAAATATACACTGAAATGAAGGCCAAATGCCTGGGGGCCTGGAGGCGACTC
GTCTGCAATCGGAGGCCCATTATGATATTAACCTCTTCCCTACTGAAGCTCTACAACACGTACGATACCG
CCGGGCTGCTCTCTGAGCAGTCCAGGGCCCTCTGCCTTTTGGTTTTCCAACCGGTCTACCTTCCGAGGAT
TATGGCGCCGCTGGAGATCATGACCAAGGGTCAGCTCGCCCCTGAAAACTTTTACAGCATCACCGGTTCT
GCTGAGAAACGCCGGCCAATTACCACCGGCAAGGTCACTGGACTGTCCTATCCAGGAAGCGGTCTCATGC
CAGAATCTTTAATTTTGCCAATCCTGGAGCCAGGACTGTTGCCGGCTTCCATGGTAGACCTCAGCGATGT
GCTGGCAAAACCCGCCGTTATTCTGAGCGCCCCTGCCCTGAGCCAGTTTGTCATTAGCAAACCCCATCCC
AACATGCCGCACACCGTCAGCATCATCCCCTTTAACCCATCGGGTACAGACCCGGCGTTTATTAGTACGT
GGCAGGCCGCGTCACAGAATATGGTGTACAACACATCCACCGCGCCCTTAAAACCGGCCACCGGTAGTTC
ACAGACGGTGTCAGTCAAGGCGGTTGCTCAAGGGGCCGTGATTACTGCGACAACGGTGCCGCAGGCAATG
CCAGCGCGGGGTACCGAAGGGGAGTTGCCTGTAATGTCAGCGTCCACTCCTGCAAGAGATCAGGTCGCTG
CATGTTTTGTCGCAGAGAACACCGGAGATTCTCCCGACAACCCGAGCTCTTTCCTGACGTCATGTCACCC
TTGCGATCCGAACACGGTTATAGTGGCCCAGCAATTTCAACCACCGCAATGCGTTACGTTGTTGCAGGTT
ACCTGTGCCCCCTCTTCGACACCACCCCCCGATTCAACAGTCCGGGCCCCGGTGGTGCAGTTGCCAACAG
TAGTCCCTCTGCCGGCCAGCGCGTTCCTCCCGGCGCTCGCCCAACCAGAAGCCTCGGGCGAAGAGCTTCC
GGGCGGTCATGACGGAGACCAAGGTGTGCCGTGTAGAGATTCAACGGCGGCGGCTACGGCGGCAGAGGCG
ACAACACCCAAACGAAAGCAGAGAAGCAAAGAGAGGAGCTCAAAGAAGCGTAAGGCTTTGACCGTGCCAG
AAGCCGACACCACGCCATCGACCACGACACCTGGTACCTCTTTGGGATCAATTACCACCCCCCAGGATGT
GCACGCCACGGATGTCGCCACGTCTGAGGGACCATCGGAGGCACAACCCCCGCTACTGTCGTTACCCCCG
CCACTGGACGTAGATCAGAGTCTATTCGCCCTGTTAGACGAAGCGGGCCCTGAAACATGGGATGTCGGGT
CGCCTCTCTCCCCCACTGACGACGCGCTGTTGTCCAGTATTCTGCAAGGACTGTACCAGCTGGACACGCC
ACCGCCTCTGCGGTCACCCTCCCCCGCTTCCTTCGGCCCGGAGTCTCCGGCGGATATACCGTCACCTTCT
GGTGGAGAGTATACGCAACTGCAACCGGTCAGGGCGACCTCGGCGACGCCCGCTAACGAGGTACAGGAGT
CCGGCACACTGTACCAGCTGCACCAATGGCGTAATTACTTCCGAGACGGAGGGCGGCCGCTCGAGGGAGG
CGGTGGATGGAGCCACCCCCAGTTCGAGAAGGGCGGCGGCAGCGGCGGCGGCAGCGGCGGCGGCAGCTGG
AGCCACCCCCAGTTCGAGAAGGGGCCCGTTTAAACCCGCTGATCAGCCTCGACTGTGCCTTCTAGTTGCC
AGCCATCTGTTGTTTGCCCCTCCCCCGTGCCTTCCTTGACCCTGGAAGGTGCCACTCCCACTGTCCTTTC
CTAATAAAATGAGGAAATTGCATCGCATTGTCTGAGTAGGTGTCATTCTATTCTGGGGGGTGGGGTGGGG
CAGGACAGCAAGGGGGAGGATTGGGAAGACAATAGCAGGCATGCTGGGGATGCGGTGGGCTCTATGGCTT
CTGAGGCGGAAAGAACCAGCTGGGGCTCTAGGGGGTATCCCC
[124 nt withheld, positions 3333-3456]
C
[91 nt withheld, positions 3458-3548]
A
[49 nt withheld, positions 3550-3598]
CCTTTGACGTTGGAGTCCACGTTCTTT
[37 nt withheld, positions 3626-3662]
ACCCTATCTCGGTCTATTCTTTTGATTTATAAGGGATTTTGCCGATTTCGGCCTATTGGTTAAAAAATGA
GCTGATTTAACAAAAATTTAACGCGAATTAATTCTGTGGAATGTGTGTCAGTTAGGGTGTGGAAAGTCCC
CAGGCTCCCCAGCAGGCAGAAGTATGCAAAGCATGCATCTCAATTAGTCAGCAACCAGGTGTGGAAAGTC
CCCAGGCTCCCCAGCAGGCAGAAGTATGCAAAGCATGCATCTCAATTAGTCAGCAACCATAGTCCCGCCC
CTAACTCCGCCCATCCCGCCCCTAACTCCGCCCAGTTCCGCCCATTCTCCGCCCCATGGCTGACTAATTT
TTTTTATTTATGCAGAGGCCGAGGCCGCCTCTGCCTCTGAGCTATTCCAGAAGTAGTGAGGAGGCTTTTT
TGGAGGCCTAGGCTTTTGCAAAAAGCTCCCGGGAGCTTGTATATCCATTTTCGGATCTGATCAGCACGTG
TTGACAATTAATCATCGGCATAGTATATCGGCATAGTATAATACGACAAGGTGAGGAACTAAACCATGGC
CAAGTTGACCAGTGCCGTTCCGGTGCTCACCGCGCGCGACGTCGCCGGAGCGGTCGAGTTCTGGACCGAC
CGGCTCGGGTTCTCCCGGGACTTCGTGGAGGACGACTTCGCCGGTGTGGTCCGGGACGACGTGACCCTGT
TCATCAGCGCGGTCCAGGACCAGGTGGTGCCGGACAACACCCTGGCCTGGGTGTGGGTGCGCGGCCTGGA
CGAGCTGTACGCCGAGTGGTCGGAGGTCGTGTCCACGAACTTCCGGGACGCCTCCGGGCCGGCCATGACC
GAGATCGGCGAGCAGCCGTGGGGGCGGGAGTTCGCCCTGCGCGACCCGGCCGGCAACTGCGTGCACTTCG
TGGCCGAGGAGCAGGACTGACACGTGCTACGAGATTTCGATTCCACCGCCGCCTTCTATGAAAGGTTGGG
CTTCGGAATCGTTTTCCGGGACGCCGGCTGGATGATCCTCCAGCGCGGGGATCTCATGCTGGAGTTCTTC
GCCCACCCCAACTTGTTTATTGCAGCTTATAATGGTTACAAATAAAGCAATAGCATCACAAATTTCACAA
ATAAAGCATTTTTTTCACTGCATTCTAGTTGTGGTTTGTCCAAACTCATCAATGTATCTTATCATGTCTG
TATACCGTCGACCTCTAGCTAGAGCTTGGCGTAATCATGGTCATAGCTGTTTCCTGTGTGAAATTGTTAT
CCGCTCACAATTCCACACAACATACGAGCCGGAAGCATAAAGTGTAAAGCCTGGGGTGCCTAATGAGTGA
GCTAACTCACATTAATTGCGTTGCGCTCACTGCCCGCTTTCCAGTCGGGAAACCTGTCGTGCCAGCTGCA
TTAATGAATCGGCCAACGCGCGGGGAGAGGCGGTTTGCGTATTGGGCGCTCTTCCGCTTCCTCGCTCACT
GACTCGCTGCGCTCGGTCGTTCGGCTGCGGCGAGCGGTATCAGCTCACTCAAAGGCGGTAATACGGTTAT
CCACAGAATCAGGGGATAACGCAGGAAAGAACATGTGAGCAAAAGGCCAGCAAAAGGCCAGGAACCGTAA
AAAGGCCGCGTTGCTGGCGTTTTTCCATAGGCTCCGCCCCCCTGACGAGCATCACAAAAATCGACGCTCA
AGTCAGAGGTGGCGAAACCCGACAGGACTATAAAGATACCAGGCGTTTCCCCCTGGAAGCTCCCTCGTGC
GCTCTCCTGTTCCGACCCTGCCGCTTACCGGATACCTGTCCGCCTTTCTCCCTTCGGGAAGCGTGGCGCT
TTCTCATAGCTCACGCTGTAGGTATCTCAGTTCGGTGTAGGTCGTTCGCTCCAAGCTGGGCTGTGTGCAC
GAACCCCCCGTTCAGCCCGACCGCTGCGCCTTATCCGGTAACTATCGTCTTGAGTCCAACCCGGTAAGAC
ACGACTTATCGCCACTGGCAGCAGCCACTGGTAACAGGATTAGCAGAGCGAGGTATGTAGGCGGTGCTAC
AGAGTTCTTGAAGTGGTGGCCTAACTACGGCTACACTAGAAGAACAGTATTTGGTATCTGCGCTCTGCTG
AAGCCAGTTACCTTCGGAAAAAGAGTTGGTAGCTCTTGATCCGGCAAACAAACCACCGCTGGTAGCGGTG
GTTTTTTTGTTTGCAAGCAGCAGATTACGCGCAGAAAAAAAGGATCTCAAGAAGATCCTTTGATCTTTTC
TACGGGGTCTGACGCTCAGTGGAACGAAAACTCACGTTAAGGGATTTTGGTCATGAGATTATCAAAAAGG
ATCTTCACCTAGATCCTTTTAAATTAAAAATGAAGTTTTAAATCAATCTAAAGTATATATGAGTAAACTT
GGTCTGACAGTTACCAATGCTTAATCAGTGAGGCACCTATCTCAGCGATCTGTCTATTTCGTTCATCCAT
AGTTGCCTGACTCCCCGTCGTGTAGATAACTACGATACGGGAGGGCTTACCATCTGGCCCCAGTGCTGCA
ATGATACCGCGAGACCCACGCTCACCGGCTCCAGATTTATCAGCAATAAACCAGCCAGCCGGAAGGGCCG
AGCGCAGAAGTGGTCCTGCAACTTTATCCGCCTCCATCCAGTCTATTAATTGTTGCCGGGAAGCTAGAGT
AAGTAGTTCGCCAGTTAATAGTTTGCGCAACGTTGTTGCCATTGCTACAGGCATCGTGGTGTCACGCTCG
TCGTTTGGTATGGCTTCATTCAGCTCCGGTTCCCAACGATCAAGGCGAGTTACATGATCCCCCATGTTGT
GCAAAAAAGCGGTTAGCTCCTTCGGTCCTCCGATCGTTGTCAGAAGTAAGTTGGCCGCAGTGTTATCACT
CATGGTTATGGCAGCACTGCATAATTCTCTTACTGTCATGCCATCCGTAAGATGCTTTTCTGTGACTGGT
GAGTACTCAACCAAGTCATTCTGAGAATAGTGTATGCGGCGACCGAGTTGCTCTTGCCCGGCGTCAATAC
GGGATAATACCGCGCCACATAGCAGAACTTTAAAAGTGCTCATCATTGGAAAACGTTCTTCGGGGCGAAA
ACTCTCAAGGATCTTACCGCTGTTGAGATCCAGTTCGATGTAACCCACTCGTGCACCCAACTGATCTTCA
GCATCTTTTACTTTCACCAGCGTTTCTGGGTGAGCAAAAACAGGAAGGCAAAATGCCGCAAAAAAGGGAA
TAAGGGCGACACGGAAATGTTGAATACTCATACTCTTCCTTTTTCAATATTATTGAAGCATTTATCAGGG
TTATTGTCTCATGAGCGGATACATATTTGAATGTATTTAGAAAAATAAACAAATAGGGGTTCCGCGCACA
TTTCCCCGAAAAGTGCCACCTGACGTC
Features (pLannotate 1.2.2; 22 found; start..end, strand, type, name):
     28..80      -  misc_feature   bom (fragment): basis of mobility region from pBR322
    235..614     +  enhancer       CMV enhancer: human cytomegalovirus immediate early enhancer
    615..818     +  promoter       CMV promoter: human cytomegalovirus (CMV) immediate early promoter
    820..839     +  promoter       PLtetO-1 promoter (fragment): modified phage lambda PL promoter with tet operator sites (Lutz and Bujard, 1997)
    841..860     +  promoter       PLtetO-1 promoter (fragment): modified phage lambda PL promoter with tet operator sites (Lutz and Bujard, 1997)
    868..901     +  promoter       TRE3GV promoter (fragment): 3rd-generation Tet-responsive promoter that can be activated by binding of Tet-On® 3G, optimized for retroviral and lentiviral vectors
   1016..2917    +  CDS            ORF50 (fragment): ORF50_HHV8P - Protein inferred from homology: Swiss-Prot protein existence level 3. Transcription activation. From Human herpesvirus 8 type P (isolate GK18) (HHV-8) (Kaposi's sarcoma-associated herpesvirus).
   3063..3287    +  polyA_signal   bGH poly(A) signal: bovine growth hormone polyadenylation signal
   3291..3312    +  promoter       SV40 promoter (fragment): SV40 enhancer and early promoter
   3333..3761    +  rep_origin     f1 ori (sequence partly withheld): f1 bacteriophage origin of replication; arrow indicates direction of (+) strand synthesis
   3775..4104    +  promoter       SV40 promoter: SV40 enhancer and early promoter
   4152..4199    +  promoter       EM7 promoter: synthetic bacterial promoter&nbsp
   4218..4592    +  CDS            BleoR: antibiotic-binding protein; Sh ble from Streptoalloteichus hindustanus; confers resistance to bleomycin, phleomycin, and Zeocin™
   4602..4727    +  CDS            ble (fragment): BLE_KLEPN - Experimental evidence at protein level: Swiss-Prot protein existence level 1. Binding protein with a strong affinity to the bleomycin family of antibiotics. Binds to CL990; an antimitotic-antibiotic compound. From Klebsiella pneumoniae.
   4722..4843    +  polyA_signal   SV40 poly(A) signal: SV40 polyadenylation signal
   4916..4932    -  protein_bind   lac operator: The lac repressor binds to the lac operator to inhibit transcription in E. coli. This inhibition can be relieved by adding lactose or isopropyl-β-D-thiogalactopyranoside (IPTG). lac repressor encoded by lacI
   4940..4970    -  promoter       lac promoter: promoter for the E. coli lac operon
   4985..5006    -  protein_bind   CAP binding site: CAP binding activates transcription in the presence of cAMP. E. coli catabolite activator protein
   5019..5111    -  CDS            lacI (fragment): lac repressor; lacI; The lac repressor binds to the lac operator to inhibit transcription in E. coli. This inhibition can be relieved by adding lactose or isopropyl-β-D-thiogalactopyranoside (IPTG).
   5294..5882    -  rep_origin     ori: high-copy-number ColE1/pMB1/pBR322/pUC origin of replication
   6053..6913    -  CDS            AmpR: β-lactamase; bla; confers resistance to ampicillin, carbenicillin, and related antibiotics
   6914..7018    -  promoter       AmpR promoter: bla
