[The description below was written by a language model from this plasmid's Addgene catalogue record and pLannotate feature annotations shown in this document.]
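Description:
pCDNA4.TO-ORF50-2xCSTREP is a mammalian expression plasmid built on the Invitrogen pcDNA4/TO backbone that expresses ORF50 of Kaposi's sarcoma-associated herpesvirus (KSHV) with a C-terminal Strep tag; the name suggests two copies of the tag. It is about 7.0 kb. In E. coli it is maintained at high copy through a ColE1/pUC-type origin and selected with ampicillin via the β-lactamase gene. An f1 origin is also present. For selection in mammalian cells it carries a Zeocin resistance cassette in which the Sh ble gene sits behind both the SV40 early promoter and the bacterial EM7 promoter and is followed by the SV40 polyadenylation signal.

The expression cassette uses the human CMV immediate-early enhancer and promoter. Immediately downstream are two short elements that the annotation software matched to tet operator-containing promoters. These correspond to the tandem tet operator sites typical of the TO backbone, which keep transcription repressed in cells expressing the Tet repressor until tetracycline or doxycycline is added. In cells lacking the repressor the promoter is constitutively active. The ORF50 coding sequence, annotated as a transcriptional activator, was derived from cDNA of reactivated TREx BCBL-1-RTA cells and is terminated by the bovine growth hormone polyadenylation signal. The Strep tag is not annotated separately in the feature table, but an unannotated stretch between the end of the ORF50 match and the poly(A) signal is where it would be expected.

The Strep tag allows affinity capture of the viral protein on Strep-Tactin-type resins. The associated publication concerns global mapping of herpesvirus–host protein complexes, which is consistent with use in affinity purification of ORF50 and its interaction partners.
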