Addgene plasmid #136211: pCDNA4.TO-ORF50-2xCSTREP
Purpose: Expresses C-terminally strep tagged Kaposi's Sarcoma Associated Herpesvirus (KSHV) ORF50
Depositing lab: Britt Glaunsinger. Depositing organization: University of California, Berkeley. Publication: Global mapping of herpesvirus-host protein complexes reveals a transcription strategy for late genes. Davis ZH, Verschueren E, Jang GM, Kleffman K, Johnson JR, Park J, Von Dollen J, Maher MC, Johnson T, Newton W, Jager S, Shales M, Horner J, Hernandez RD, Krogan NJ, Glaunsinger BA. Mol Cell. 2015 Jan 22;57(2):349-60. doi: 10.1016/j.molcel.2014.11.026. Epub 2014 Dec 24. PubMed 25544563.
Backbone
  Vector backbone: pCDNA4.TO
  Backbone manufacturer: Invitrogen
  Vector type: Mammalian Expression
  Selectable markers: Zeocin
Growth in bacteria
  Bacterial resistance: Ampicillin, 100 μg/mL
  Growth temperature: 37°C
  Growth strain: DH5alpha
  Copy number: High Copy
Gene/Insert
  Gene/Insert name: ORF50
  Species: Kaposi's sarcoma-associated herpesvirus (KSHV)
  Promoter: CMV
  Cloning method: Restriction Enzyme; 5′ cloning site Unknown (unknown if destroyed)
  Sequencing primers: 5′ CGCAAATGGGCGGTAGGCGTG; 3′ TAGAAGGCACAGTCGAGGCT
Resource information
  A portion of this plasmid was derived from a plasmid made by: cDNA of reactivated TREx BCBL-1-RTA cells
Terms and licenses: Academic/Nonprofit Terms; Industry Terms: Not Available to Industry
How to cite: pCDNA4.TO-ORF50-2xCSTREP was a gift from Britt Glaunsinger (Addgene plasmid # 136211 ; http://n2t.net/addgene:136211 ; RRID:Addgene_136211)
